Addgene plasmid #129872: pRDAX-369 C-Tag Venus210[2] L20 {Esp3I(2x)} mCherry
Purpose: PPI (BiFC/TriFC) assay vector
Depositing lab: Gary Lewin. Depositing organization: Max-Delbrueck-Centrum fuer Molekulare Medizin (MDC).
Backbone
  Vector backbone: custom built
  Vector type: Mammalian Expression
Growth in bacteria
  Bacterial resistance: Ampicillin, 100 μg/mL
  Growth temperature: 37°C
  Growth strain: DH5alpha
  Copy number: High Copy
Gene/Insert
  Gene/Insert name: Venus
  Species: M. musculus (mouse)
  Cloning method: Restriction Enzyme; 5′ cloning site unknown (unknown if destroyed); 3′ cloning site unknown (unknown if destroyed)
Terms and licenses: Academic/Nonprofit Terms; Industry Terms: Not Available to Industry
How to cite: pRDAX-369 C-Tag Venus210[2] L20 {Esp3I(2x)} mCherry was a gift from Gary Lewin (Addgene plasmid # 129872 ; http://n2t.net/addgene:129872 ; RRID:Addgene_129872)
