[The description below was written by a language model from this plasmid's Addgene catalogue record and pLannotate feature annotations shown in this document.]
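Description:
pRDAX-369 C-Tag Venus210[2] L20 {Esp3I(2x)} mCherry is a custom-built, 6,045-nt mammalian expression plasmid designed as an acceptor vector for protein–protein interaction assays based on bimolecular or trimolecular fluorescence complementation (BiFC/TriFC). It is propagated in E. coli as a high-copy plasmid through a ColE1/pUC-type origin and is selected with ampicillin via the β-lactamase gene and its native promoter.

The expression unit is driven by the human CMV immediate-early enhancer and promoter, followed by a chimeric β-globin/immunoglobulin intron that promotes efficient processing of the transcript. Downstream lies a short, 87-nt GFP-family coding fragment. The annotation software labels it as Sapphire, but it almost certainly corresponds to the small C-terminal Venus fragment indicated in the name (a split at around residue 210). The name also implies that a gene of interest is inserted through paired Esp3I (type IIS) sites so that the Venus fragment is fused to its C-terminus via a linker ("L20"); these sites and the linker are not annotated in the feature table, and the catalogue lists the cloning sites as unknown.

An EMCV IRES then directs translation of mCherry from the same transcript, giving a red marker of transfection and expression level that is independent of complementation. A second chimeric intron, a WPRE and the bGH polyadenylation signal complete the cassette, with a rabbit β-globin poly(A) region further downstream. The catalogue lists the insert species as mouse, although Venus derives from Aequorea victoria GFP. Reconstituted yellow fluorescence is expected only when partner constructs carrying the complementary Venus fragments are co-expressed and the fused proteins interact.
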