Features (pLannotate 1.2.2; 16 found; start..end, strand, type, name):
    154..531     +  enhancer       CMV enhancer: human cytomegalovirus immediate early enhancer
    533..732     +  promoter       CMV promoter: human cytomegalovirus (CMV) immediate early promoter
    871..1003    +  intron         chimeric intron: chimera between introns from human β-globin and immunoglobulin heavy chain genes
   1109..1195    +  CDS            Sapphire (fragment): Sapphire is a basic (constitutively fluorescent) long stokes shift fluorescent protein published in 1998, derived from Aequorea victoria. It is reported to be a rapidly-maturing weak dimer with low acid sensitivity.
   1212..1798    +  misc_feature   IRES2: internal ribosome entry site (IRES) of the encephalomyocarditis virus (EMCV)
   1799..2506    +  CDS            mCherry: mCherry is a basic (constitutively fluorescent) red fluorescent protein published in 2004, derived from Discosoma sp.. It is reported to be a very rapidly-maturing monomer with low acid sensitivity.
   2555..2687    +  intron         chimeric intron: chimera between introns from human β-globin and immunoglobulin heavy chain genes
   2696..3284    +  misc_feature   WPRE: woodchuck hepatitis virus posttranscriptional regulatory element
   3288..3304    +  misc_feature   MCS (fragment): pUC18/19 multiple cloning site
   3317..3428    +  polyA_signal   bGH poly(A) signal: bovine growth hormone polyadenylation signal
   3524..3542    -  promoter       T3 promoter: promoter for bacteriophage T3 RNA polymerase
   3601..3675    +  CDS            HBB (fragment): HBB_PONPY - Experimental evidence at transcript level: Swiss-Prot protein existence level 2. Involved in oxygen transport from the lung to the various peripheral tissues. From Pongo pygmaeus (Bornean orangutan).
   3746..3801    +  polyA_signal   β-globin poly(A) signal: rabbit β-globin polyadenylation signal (Gil and Proudfoot, 1987)
   4180..4768    -  rep_origin     ori: high-copy-number ColE1/pMB1/pBR322/pUC origin of replication
   4939..5799    -  CDS            AmpR: β-lactamase; bla; confers resistance to ampicillin, carbenicillin, and related antibiotics
   5800..5904    -  promoter       AmpR promoter: bla
>Addgene plasmid #129872 | pRDAX-369 C-Tag Venus210[2] L20 {Esp3I(2x)} mCherry | depositor full sequence | sequence record 249250 | Full Sequence
CCTGCCTCCAGGCCTCAATATTGGCCATTAGCCATATTATTCATTGGTTATATAGCATAAATCAATATTG
GCTATTGGCCATTGCATACGTTGTATCTATATCATAATATGTACATTTATATTGGCTCATGTCCAATATG
ACCGCCATGTTGGCATTGATTATTGACTAGTTATTAATAGTAATCAATTACGGGGTCATTAGTTCATAGC
CCATATATGGAGTTCCGCGTTACATAACTTACGGTAAATGGCCCGCCTGGCTGACCGCCCAACGACCCCC
GCCCATTGACGTCAATAATGACGTATGTTCCCATAGTAACGCCAATAGGGACTTTCCATTGACGTCAATG
GGTGGAGTATTTACGGTAAACTGCCCACTTGGCAGTACATCAAGTGTATCATATGCCAAGTCCGCCCCCT
ATTGACGTCAATGACGGTAAATGGCCCGCCTGGCATTATGCCCAGTACATGACCTTACGGGACTTTCCTA
CTTGGCAGTACATCTACGTATTAGTCATCGCTATTACCATGGTGATGCGGTTTTGGCAGTACACCAATGG
GCGTGGATAGCGGTTTGACTCACGGGGATTTCCAAGTCTCCACCCCATTGACGTCAATGGGAGTTTGTTT
TGGCACCAAAATCAACGGGACTTTCCAAAATGTCGTAATAACCCCGCCCCGTTGACGCAAATGGGCGGTA
GGCGTGTACGGTGGGAGGTCTATATAAGCAGAGCTCGTTTAGTGAACCGTCAGATCACTAGAAGCTTTAT
TGCGGTAGTTTATCACAGTTAAATTGCTAACGCAGTCAGTGCTTCTGACACAACAGTCTCGAACTTAAGC
TGCAGAAGTTGGTCGTGAGGCACTGGGCAGGTAAGTATCAAGGTTACAAGACAGGTTTAAGGAGACCAAT
AGAAACTGGGCTTGTCGAGACAGAGAAGACTCTTGCGTTTCTGATAGGCACCTATTGGTCTTACTGACAT
CCACTTTGCCTTTCTCTCCACAGGTGTCCACTCCCAGGCCACCCGAGACGCCGAGGCACGCCGTCTCCGG
GAGTCCTGGCGGTGGATCCGGAGGCTCTGGGAGCTCTGCCAGCGGTGGCAGCACCAGTGATCCCAATGAG
AAGAGGGACCATATGGTACTGCTCGAATTCGTGACTGCAGCAGGCATTACCCTTGGGATGGATGAACTTT
ATAAGTAAGAATTCAGATCCGCCCCTCTCCCTCCCCCCCCCCTAACGTTACTGGCCGAAGCCGCTTGGAA
TAAGGCCGGTGTGCGTTTGTCTATATGTTATTTTCCACCATATTGCCGTCTTTTGGCAATGTGAGGGCCC
GGAAACCTGGCCCTGTCTTCTTGACGAGCATTCCTAGGGGTCTTTCCCCTCTCGCCAAAGGAATGCAAGG
TCTGTTGAATGTCGTGAAGGAAGCAGTTCCTCTGGTAGCTTCTTGAAGACAAACAACGTCTGTAGCGACC
CTTTGCAGGCAGCGGAACCCCCCACCTGGCGACAGGTGCCTCTGCGGCCAAAAGCCACGTGTATAAGATA
CACCTGCAAAGGCGGCACAACCCCAGTGCCACGTTGTGAGTTGGATAGTTGTGGAAAGAGTCAAATGGCT
CTCCTCAAGCGTATTCAACAAGGGGCTGAAGGATGCCCAGAAGGTACCCCATTGTATGGGATCTGATCTG
GGGCCTCGGTACACATGCTTTACATGTGTTTAGTCGAGGTTAAAAAAACGTCTAGGCCCCCCGAACCACG
GGGACGTGGTTTTCCTTTGAAAAACACGATGATAATATGGCCACAACCATGGTGAGCAAGGGCGAGGAGG
ATAACATGGCCATCATCAAGGAGTTCATGCGCTTCAAGGTGCACATGGAGGGCTCCGTGAACGGCCACGA
GTTCGAGATCGAGGGCGAGGGCGAGGGCCGCCCCTACGAGGGCACCCAGACCGCCAAGCTGAAGGTGACC
AAGGGTGGCCCCCTGCCCTTCGCCTGGGACATCCTGTCCCCTCAGTTCATGTACGGCTCCAAGGCCTACG
TGAAGCACCCCGCCGACATCCCCGACTACTTGAAGCTGTCCTTCCCCGAGGGCTTCAAGTGGGAGCGCGT
GATGAACTTCGAGGACGGCGGCGTGGTGACCGTGACCCAGGACTCCTCCCTGCAGGACGGCGAGTTCATC
TACAAGGTGAAGCTGCGCGGCACCAACTTCCCCTCCGACGGCCCCGTAATGCAGAAGAAGACCATGGGCT
GGGAGGCCTCCTCCGAGCGGATGTACCCCGAGGACGGCGCCCTGAAGGGCGAGATCAAGCAGAGGCTGAA
GCTGAAGGACGGCGGCCACTACGACGCTGAGGTCAAGACCACCTACAAGGCCAAGAAGCCCGTGCAGCTG
CCCGGCGCCTACAACGTCAACATCAAGTTGGACATCACCTCCCACAACGAGGACTACACCATCGTGGAAC
AGTACGAACGCGCCGAGGGCCGCCACTCCACCGGCGGCATGGACGAGCTGTACAAGTAAACCGGTGCTCG
AGGTACCGATGAATAGCTAAGGTCGAGGCCGCAGGTAAGTATCAAGGTTACAAGACAGGTTTAAGGAGAC
CAATAGAAACTGGGCTTGTCGAGACAGAGAAGACTCTTGCGTTTCTGATAGGCACCTATTGGTCTTACTG
ACATCCACTTTGCCTTTCTCTCCACAGGTGTCGACAATCAACCTCTGGATTACAAAATTTGTGAAAGATT
GACTGGTATTCTTAACTATGTTGCTCCTTTTACGCTATGTGGATACGCTGCTTTAATGCCTTTGTATCAT
GCTATTGCTTCCCGTATGGCTTTCATTTTCTCCTCCTTGTATAAATCCTGGTTGCTGTCTCTTTATGAGG
AGTTGTGGCCCGTTGTCAGGCAACGTGGCGTGGTGTGCACTGTGTTTGCTGACGCAACCCCCACTGGTTG
GGGCATTGCCACCACCTGTCAGCTCCTTTCCGGGACTTTCGCTTTCCCCCTCCCTATTGCCACGGCGGAA
CTCATCGCCGCCTGCCTTGCCCGCTGCTGGACAGGGGCTCGGCTGTTGGGCACTGACAATTCCGTGGTGT
TGTCGGGGAAGCTGACGTCCTTTCCATGGCTGCTCGCCTGTGTTGCCACCTGGATTCTGCGCGGGACGTC
CTTCTGCTACGTCCCTTCGGCCCTCAATCCAGCGGACCTTCCTTCCCGCGGCCTGCTGCCGGCTCTGCGG
CCTCTTCCGCGTCTTCGCCTTCGCCCTCAGACGAGTCGGATCTCCCTTTGGGCCGCCTCCCCGCCTGGAA
TTCGAGCTCGGTACGATCAGCCTCGACTGTGCCTTCTAGTTGCCAGCCATCTGTTGTTTGCCCCTCCCCC
GTGCCTTCCTTGACCCTGGAAGGTGCCACTCCCACTGTCCTTTCCTAATAAAATGAGGAAATTGCATCGC
ATTGTCTGAGTAGGTGTCATTCTATTCTGGGGGGTGGGGTGGGGCAGGACAGCAAGGGGGAGGATTGGGA
AGACAATAGCCCAGCTTTTGTTCCCTTTAGTGAGGGTTAATTGCGCGCTTGGCGTAATCATGGTCATAGC
TGTTTCCTGTGTGAAATTGTTATCCGCTAATTCACTCCTCAGGTGCAGGCTGCCTATCAGAAGGTGGTGG
CTGGTGTGGCCAATGCCCTGGCTCACAAATACCACTGAGATCTTTTTCCCTCTGCCAAAAATTATGGGGA
CATCATGAAGCCCCTTGAGCATCTGACTTCTGGCTAATAAAGGAAATTTATTTTCATTGCAATAGTGTGT
TGGAATTTTTTGTGTCTCTCACTCGGAAGGACATATGGGAGGGCAAATCATTTAAAACATCAGAATGAGT
ATTTGGTTTAGAGTTTGGCAACATATGCCCATATGCTGGCTGCCATGAACAAAGGTTGGCTATAAAGAGG
TCATCAGTATATGAAACAGCCCCCTGCTGTCCATTCCTTATTCCATAGAAAAGCCTTGACTTGAGGTTAG
ATTTTTTTTATATTTTGTTTTGTGTTATTTTTTTCTTTAACATCCCTAAAATTTTCCTTACATGTTTTAC
TAGCCAGATTTTTCCTCCTCTCCTGACTACTCCCAGTCATAGCTGTCCCTCTTCTCTTATGGAGATCGGC
CGGCCGCCGGCGTCGACGCGCGCGGCCGCGGCGCGCCGTTGCTGGCGTTTTTCCATAGGCTCCGCCCCCC
TGACGAGCATCACAAAAATCGACGCTCAAGTCAGAGGTGGCGAAACCCGACAGGACTATAAAGATACCAG
GCGTTTCCCCCTGGAAGCTCCCTCGTGCGCTCTCCTGTTCCGACCCTGCCGCTTACCGGATACCTGTCCG
CCTTTCTCCCTTCGGGAAGCGTGGCGCTTTCTCATAGCTCACGCTGTAGGTATCTCAGTTCGGTGTAGGT
CGTTCGCTCCAAGCTGGGCTGTGTGCACGAACCCCCCGTTCAGCCCGACCGCTGCGCCTTATCCGGTAAC
TATCGTCTTGAGTCCAACCCGGTAAGACACGACTTATCGCCACTGGCAGCAGCCACTGGTAACAGGATTA
GCAGAGCGAGGTATGTAGGCGGTGCTACAGAGTTCTTGAAGTGGTGGCCTAACTACGGCTACACTAGAAG
AACAGTATTTGGTATCTGCGCTCTGCTGAAGCCAGTTACCTTCGGAAAAAGAGTTGGTAGCTCTTGATCC
GGCAAACAAACCACCGCTGGTAGCGGTGGTTTTTTTGTTTGCAAGCAGCAGATTACGCGCAGAAAAAAAG
GATCTCAAGAAGATCCTTTGATCTTTTCTACGGGGTCTGACGCTCAGTGGAACGAAAACTCACGTTAAGG
GATTTTGGTCATGAGATTATCAAAAAGGATCTTCACCTAGATCCTTTTAAATTAAAAATGAAGTTTTAAA
TCAATCTAAAGTATATATGAGTAAACTTGGTCTGACAGTTACCAATGCTTAATCAGTGAGGCACCTATCT
CAGCGATCTGTCTATTTCGTTCATCCATAGTTGCCTGACTCCCCGTCGTGTAGATAACTACGATACGGGA
GGGCTTACCATCTGGCCCCAGTGCTGCAATGATACCGCGAGACCCACGCTCACCGGCTCCAGATTTATCA
GCAATAAACCAGCCAGCCGGAAGGGCCGAGCGCAGAAGTGGTCCTGCAACTTTATCCGCCTCCATCCAGT
CTATTAATTGTTGCCGGGAAGCTAGAGTAAGTAGTTCGCCAGTTAATAGTTTGCGCAACGTTGTTGCCAT
TGCTACAGGCATCGTGGTGTCACGCTCGTCGTTTGGTATGGCTTCATTCAGCTCCGGTTCCCAACGATCA
AGGCGAGTTACATGATCCCCCATGTTGTGCAAAAAAGCGGTTAGCTCCTTCGGTCCTCCGATCGTTGTCA
GAAGTAAGTTGGCCGCAGTGTTATCACTCATGGTTATGGCAGCACTGCATAATTCTCTTACTGTCATGCC
ATCCGTAAGATGCTTTTCTGTGACTGGTGAGTACTCAACCAAGTCATTCTGAGAATAGTGTATGCGGCGA
CCGAGTTGCTCTTGCCCGGCGTCAATACGGGATAATACCGCGCCACATAGCAGAACTTTAAAAGTGCTCA
TCATTGGAAAACGTTCTTCGGGGCGAAAACTCTCAAGGATCTTACCGCTGTTGAGATCCAGTTCGATGTA
ACCCACTCGTGCACCCAACTGATCTTCAGCATCTTTTACTTTCACCAGCGTTTCTGGGTGAGCAAAAACA
GGAAGGCAAAATGCCGCAAAAAAGGGAATAAGGGCGACACGGAAATGTTGAATACTCATACTCTTCCTTT
TTCAATATTATTGAAGCATTTATCAGGGTTATTGTCTCATGAGCGGATACATATTTGAATGTATTTAGAA
AAATAAACAAATAGGGGTTCCGCGCACATTTCCCCGAAAAGTGCCACCTGACGTCTAAGAAACCATTATT
ATCATGACATTAACCTATAAAAATAGGCGTATCACGAGGCCCTTTCGTCTACGCGCGCGCCGGCGGCGCG
CCGTCGACGGCCGGCCGCGGCCGCG
